Addgene plasmid #101267: 5WBN (HDAC6)
Purpose: Bacterial expression for structure determination; may not be full ORF
Depositing lab: Cheryl Arrowsmith. Depositing organization: University of Toronto.
Backbone
  Vector backbone: pET28a-LIC
  Backbone manufacturer: SGC (Addgene Plasmid #26094)
  Vector type: Bacterial Expression
Growth in bacteria
  Bacterial resistance: Kanamycin, 50 μg/mL
  Growth temperature: 37°C
  Growth strain: DH5alpha
  Copy number: Unknown
Gene/Insert
  Gene/Insert name: HDAC6 (alt names: 5WBN; gi|13128863)
  Species: H. sapiens (human)
  Insert size (bp): 315
  Entrez Gene: HDAC6 (a.k.a. CPBHM, HD6, JM21, KDAC6, PPP1R90)
  Promoter: T7
  Tag / fusion protein: Hexahistidine tag with Thrombin cleavage (N terminal on backbone)
  Cloning method: Ligation Independent Cloning
  Sequencing primers: 5′ T7; 3′ T7-term
Terms and licenses: Academic/Nonprofit Terms; Industry Terms: Not Available to Industry
Depositor comments: N terminal tag: MGSSHHHHHHSSGLVPRGS. SGC Clone Sample ID: HDAC6:JMC105-C01:C234841. SGC or PDB link: http://www.thesgc.org/structures/5WBN/
How to cite: 5WBN (HDAC6) was a gift from Cheryl Arrowsmith (Addgene plasmid # 101267 ; http://n2t.net/addgene:101267 ; RRID:Addgene_101267)
