[The description below was written by a language model from this plasmid's Addgene catalogue record and pLannotate feature annotations shown in this document.]
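Description:
5WBN (HDAC6) is a bacterial expression plasmid built on the pET28a-LIC backbone from the Structural Genomics Consortium, made to produce a fragment of human histone deacetylase 6 for structure determination. The insert is only about 315 bp and was introduced by ligation-independent cloning. It therefore encodes a small portion of HDAC6 rather than the full open reading frame, as the record itself cautions. The record does not state which domain or residues are covered.

Expression follows the standard pET arrangement. A T7 promoter with an adjacent lac operator and the phage T7 gene 10 ribosome binding site drive the coding sequence, and a T7 terminator lies downstream. The plasmid carries lacI, so transcription stays repressed until induction with IPTG, and it requires a host that supplies T7 RNA polymerase. The backbone adds an N-terminal hexahistidine tag followed by a thrombin cleavage site, which allows metal-affinity purification and later removal of the tag. The short "capTEV" fragment that the annotation software reports upstream of the insert most likely corresponds to this His tag. The His-tag and "SET1" fragments annotated downstream of the insert look like residual pET28 vector sequence, and whether they are translated depends on the insert's stop codon, which the record does not show.

The 5.6 kb plasmid is selected with kanamycin through the aph(3')-Ia gene. It replicates from a pBR322-type ColE1 origin accompanied by the rop and bom elements, and it also contains an f1 origin. The tetracycline-resistance fragments in the annotation are nonfunctional backbone remnants.
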