Features (pLannotate 1.2.2; 20 found; start..end, strand, type, name):
      1..19      +  promoter       T7 promoter: promoter for bacteriophage T7 RNA polymerase
     20..44      +  protein_bind   lac operator: The lac repressor binds to the lac operator to inhibit transcription in E. coli. This inhibition can be relieved by adding lactose or isopropyl-β-D-thiogalactopyranoside (IPTG). lac repressor encoded by lacI
     59..81      +  RBS            RBS: efficient ribosome binding site from bacteriophage T7 gene 10 (Olins and Rangwala, 1989)
    100..116     +  CDS            capTEV™ (fragment): composite tag for in vivo biotinylation, TEV protease cleavage, and 6xHis tagging
    142..459     +  CDS            HDAC6 (fragment): HDAC6_HUMAN - Also known as KIAA0901 From Homo sapiens (Human).
    489..506     +  CDS            9xHis (fragment): 9xHis affinity tag
    516..565     +  CDS            SET1 (fragment): solubility-enhancement tag derived from T7 phage gene 10B
    573..620     +  terminator     T7 terminator: transcription terminator for bacteriophage T7 RNA polymerase
    657..1085    +  rep_origin     f1 ori (sequence partly withheld): f1 bacteriophage origin of replication; arrow indicates direction of (+) strand synthesis
   1138..1195    +  promoter       AmpR promoter (fragment): bla
   1204..2019    -  CDS            KanR: aminoglycoside phosphotransferase; aph(3')-Ia; confers resistance to kanamycin in bacteria or G418 (Geneticin®) in eukaryotes
   2141..2729    +  rep_origin     ori: high-copy-number ColE1/pMB1/pBR322/pUC origin of replication
   2915..3054    -  misc_feature   bom: basis of mobility region from pBR322
   3156..3347    -  CDS            rop: Rop protein, which maintains plasmids at low copy number; rop
   3364..3744    +  CDS            YPB1_ECOLX: Protein predicted: Swiss-Prot protein existence level 4. From Escherichia coli.
   3816..4107    -  CDS            TcR (fragment): tetracycline efflux protein; tet; confers resistance to tetracycline
   4122..4143    -  protein_bind   CAP binding site: CAP binding activates transcription in the presence of cAMP. E. coli catabolite activator protein
   4156..5238    -  CDS            lacI: lac repressor; lacI; The lac repressor binds to the lac operator to inhibit transcription in E. coli. This inhibition can be relieved by adding lactose or isopropyl-β-D-thiogalactopyranoside (IPTG).
   5239..5316    -  promoter       lacI promoter: lacI
   5324..5603    -  CDS            TcR (fragment): tetracycline efflux protein; tet; confers resistance to tetracycline
>Addgene plasmid #101267 | 5WBN (HDAC6) | addgene full sequence | sequence record 193501 | Addgene NGS Result
TAATACGACTCACTATAGGGGAATTGTGAGCGGATAACAATTCCCCTCTAGAAATAATTTTGTTTAACTT
TAAGAAGGAGATATACCATGGGCAGCAGCCATCATCATCATCATCACAGCAGCGGCCTGGTTCCGCGTGG
TAGTCCACTGCCCTGGTGTCCCCATTTGGTGGCAGTATGCCCCATACCTGCAGCAGGCCTAGACGTGACC
CAACCTTGTGGGGACTGTGGAACAATCCAAGAGAATTGGGTGTGTCTCTCTTGCTATCAGGTCTACTGTG
GTCGTTACATCAATGGCCACATGCTCCAACACCATGGAAATTCTGGACACCCGCTGGTCCTCAGCTACAT
CGACCTGTCAGCCTGGTGTTACTACTGTCAGGCCTATGTCCACCACCAGGCTCTCCTAGATGTGAAGAAC
ATCGCCCACCAGAACAAGTTTGGGGAGGATATGCCCCACTGATGACGAAGCTTGCGGCCGCACTCGAGCA
CCACCACCACCACCACTGAGATCCGGCTGCTAACAAAGCCCGAAAGGAAGCTGAGTTGGCTGCTGCCACC
GCTGAGCAATAACTAGCATAACCCCTTGGGGCCTCTAAACGGGTCTTGAGGGGTTTTTTGCTGAAAGGAG
GAACTATATCCGGATTGGCGAATGGG
[124 nt withheld, positions 657-780]
C
[91 nt withheld, positions 782-872]
A
[49 nt withheld, positions 874-922]
CCTTTGACGTTGGAGTCCACGTTCTTTAATAGTGGACTCTTGTTCCAAACTGGAACAACACTCAACCCTA
TCTCGGTCTATTCTTTTGATTTATAAGGGATTTTGCCGATTTCGGCCTATTGGTTAAAAAATGAGCTGAT
TTAACAAAAATTTAACGCGAATTTTAACAAAATATTAACGCTTACAATTTAGGTGGCACTTTTCGGGGAA
ATGTGCGCGGAACCCCTATTTGTTTATTTTTCTAAATACATTCAAATATGTATCCGCTCATGAATTAATT
CTTAGAAAAACTCATCGAGCATCAAATGAAACTGCAATTTATTCATATCAGGATTATCAATACCATATTT
TTGAAAAAGCCGTTTCTGTAATGAAGGAGAAAACTCACCGAGGCAGTTCCATAGGATGGCAAGATCCTGG
TATCGGTCTGCGATTCCGACTCGTCCAACATCAATACAACCTATTAATTTCCCCTCGTCAAAAATAAGGT
TATCAAGTGAGAAATCACCATGAGTGACGACTGAATCCGGTGAGAATGGCAAAAGTTTATGCATTTCTTT
CCAGACTTGTTCAACAGGCCAGCCATTACGCTCGTCATCAAAATCACTCGCATCAACCAAACCGTTATTC
ATTCGTGATTGCGCCTGAGCGAGACGAAATACGCGATCGCTGTTAAAAGGACAATTACAAACAGGAATCG
AATGCAACCGGCGCAGGAACACTGCCAGCGCATCAACAATATTTTCACCTGAATCAGGATATTCTTCTAA
TACCTGGAATGCTGTTTTCCCGGGGATCGCAGTGGTGAGTAACCATGCATCATCAGGAGTACGGATAAAA
TGCTTGATGGTCGGAAGAGGCATAAATTCCGTCAGCCAGTTTAGTCTGACCATCTCATCTGTAACATCAT
TGGCAACGCTACCTTTGCCATGTTTCAGAAACAACTCTGGCGCATCGGGCTTCCCATACAATCGATAGAT
TGTCGCACCTGATTGCCCGACATTATCGCGAGCCCATTTATACCCATATAAATCAGCATCCATGTTGGAA
TTTAATCGCGGCCTAGAGCAAGACGTTTCCCGTTGAATATGGCTCATAACACCCCTTGTATTACTGTTTA
TGTAAGCAGACAGTTTTATTGTTCATGACCAAAATCCCTTAACGTGAGTTTTCGTTCCACTGAGCGTCAG
ACCCCGTAGAAAAGATCAAAGGATCTTCTTGAGATCCTTTTTTTCTGCGCGTAATCTGCTGCTTGCAAAC
AAAAAAACCACCGCTACCAGCGGTGGTTTGTTTGCCGGATCAAGAGCTACCAACTCTTTTTCCGAAGGTA
ACTGGCTTCAGCAGAGCGCAGATACCAAATACTGTCCTTCTAGTGTAGCCGTAGTTAGGCCACCACTTCA
AGAACTCTGTAGCACCGCCTACATACCTCGCTCTGCTAATCCTGTTACCAGTGGCTGCTGCCAGTGGCGA
TAAGTCGTGTCTTACCGGGTTGGACTCAAGACGATAGTTACCGGATAAGGCGCAGCGGTCGGGCTGAACG
GGGGGTTCGTGCACACAGCCCAGCTTGGAGCGAACGACCTACACCGAACTGAGATACCTACAGCGTGAGC
TATGAGAAAGCGCCACGCTTCCCGAAGGGAGAAAGGCGGACAGGTATCCGGTAAGCGGCAGGGTCGGAAC
AGGAGAGCGCACGAGGGAGCTTCCAGGGGGAAACGCCTGGTATCTTTATAGTCCTGTCGGGTTTCGCCAC
CTCTGACTTGAGCGTCGATTTTTGTGATGCTCGTCAGGGGGGCGGAGCCTATGGAAAAACGCCAGCAACG
CGGCCTTTTTACGGTTCCTGGCCTTTTGCTGGCCTTTTGCTCACATGTTCTTTCCTGCGTTATCCCCTGA
TTCTGTGGATAACCGTATTACCGCCTTTGAGTGAGCTGATACCGCTCGCCGCAGCCGAACGACCGAGCGC
AGCGAGTCAGTGAGCGAGGAAGCGGAAGAGCGCCTGATGCGGTATTTTCTCCTTACGCATCTGTGCGGTA
TTTCACACCGCAATGGTGCACTCTCAGTACAATCTGCTCTGATGCCGCATAGTTAAGCCAGTATACACTC
CGCTATCGCTACGTGACTGGGTCATGGCTGCGCCCCGACACCCGCCAACACCCGCTGACGCGCCCTGACG
GGCTTGTCTGCTCCCGGCATCCGCTTACAGACAAGCTGTGACCGTCTCCGGGAGCTGCATGTGTCAGAGG
TTTTCACCGTCATCACCGAAACGCGCGAGGCAGCTGCGGTAAAGCTCATCAGCGTGGTCGTGAAGCGATT
CACAGATGTCTGCCTGTTCATCCGCGTCCAGCTCGTTGAGTTTCTCCAGAAGCGTTAATGTCTGGCTTCT
GATAAAGCGGGCCATGTTAAGGGCGGTTTTTTCCTGTTTGGTCACTGATGCCTCCGTGTAAGGGGGATTT
CTGTTCATGGGGGTAATGATACCGATGAAACGAGAGAGGATGCTCACGATACGGGTTACTGATGATGAAC
ATGCCCGGTTACTGGAACGTTGTGAGGGTAAACAACTGGCGGTATGGATGCGGCGGGACCAGAGAAAAAT
CACTCAGGGTCAATGCCAGCGCTTCGTTAATACAGATGTAGGTGTTCCACAGGGTAGCCAGCAGCATCCT
GCGATGCAGATCCGGAACATAATGGTGCAGGGCGCTGACTTCCGCGTTTCCAGACTTTACGAAACACGGA
AACCGAAGACCATTCATGTTGTTGCTCAGGTCGCAGACGTTTTGCAGCAGCAGTCGCTTCACGTTCGCTC
GCGTATCGGTGATTCATTCTGCTAACCAGTAAGGCAACCCCGCCAGCCTAGCCGGGTCCTCAACGACAGG
AGCACGATCATGCGCACCCGTGGGGCCGCCATGCCGGCGATAATGGCCTGCTTCTCGCCGAAACGTTTGG
TGGCGGGACCAGTGACGAAGGCTTGAGCGAGGGCGTGCAAGATTCCGAATACCGCAAGCGACAGGCCGAT
CATCGTCGCGCTCCAGCGAAAGCGGTCCTCGCCGAAAATGACCCAGAGCGCTGCCGGCACCTGTCCTACG
AGTTGCATGATAAAGAAGACAGTCATAAGTGCGGCGACGATAGTCATGCCCCGCGCCCACCGGAAGGAGC
TGACTGGGTTGAAGGCTCTCAAGGGCATCGGTCGAGATCCCGGTGCCTAATGAGTGAGCTAACTTACATT
AATTGCGTTGCGCTCACTGCCCGCTTTCCAGTCGGGAAACCTGTCGTGCCAGCTGCATTAATGAATCGGC
CAACGCGCGGGGAGAGGCGGTTTGCGTATTGGGCGCCAGGGTGGTTTTTCTTTTCACCAGTGAGACGGGC
AACAGCTGATTGCCCTTCACCGCCTGGCCCTGAGAGAGTTGCAGCAAGCGGTCCACGCTGGTTTGCCCCA
GCAGGCGAAAATCCTGTTTGATGGTGGTTAACGGCGGGATATAACATGAGCTGTCTTCGGTATCGTCGTA
TCCCACTACCGAGATATCCGCACCAACGCGCAGCCCGGACTCGGTAATGGCGCGCATTGCGCCCAGCGCC
ATCTGATCGTTGGCAACCAGCATCGCAGTGGGAACGATGCCCTCATTCAGCATTTGCATGGTTTGTTGAA
AACCGGACATGGCACTCCAGTCGCCTTCCCGTTCCGCTATCGGCTGAATTTGATTGCGAGTGAGATATTT
ATGCCAGCCAGCCAGACGCAGACGCGCCGAGACAGAACTTAATGGGCCCGCTAACAGCGCGATTTGCTGG
TGACCCAATGCGACCAGATGCTCCACGCCCAGTCGCGTACCGTCTTCATGGGAGAAAATAATACTGTTGA
TGGGTGTCTGGTCAGAGACATCAAGAAATAACGCCGGAACATTAGTGCAGGCAGCTTCCACAGCAATGGC
ATCCTGGTCATCCAGCGGATAGTTAATGATCAGCCCACTGACGCGTTGCGCGAGAAGATTGTGCACCGCC
GCTTTACAGGCTTCGACGCCGCTTCGTTCTACCATCGACACCACCACGCTGGCACCCAGTTGATCGGCGC
GAGATTTAATCGCCGCGACAATTTGCGACGGCGCGTGCAGGGCCAGACTGGAGGTGGCAACGCCAATCAG
CAACGACTGTTTGCCCGCCAGTTGTTGTGCCACGCGGTTGGGAATGTAATTCAGCTCCGCCATCGCCGCT
TCCACTTTTTCCCGCGTTTTCGCAGAAACGTGGCTGGCCTGGTTCACCACGCGGGAAACGGTCTGATAAG
AGACACCGGCATACTCTGCGACATCGTATAACGTTACTGGTTTCACATTCACCACCCTGAATTGACTCTC
TTCCGGGCGCTATCATGCCATACCGCGAAAGGTTTTGCGCCATTCGATGGTGTCCGGGATCTCGACGCTC
TCCCTTATGCGACTCCTGCATTAGGAAGCAGCCCAGTAGTAGGTTGAGGCCGTTGAGCACCGCCGCCGCA
AGGAATGGTGCATGCAAGGAGATGGCGCCCAACAGTCCCCCGGCCACGGGGCCTGCCACCATACCCACGC
CGAAACAAGCGCTCATGAGCCCGAAGTGGCGAGCCCGATCTTCCCCATCGGTGATGTCGGCGATATAGGC
GCCAGCAACCGCACCTGTGGCGCCGGTGATGCCGGCCACGATGCGTCCGGCGTAGAGGATCGAGATCTCG
ATCCCGCGAAAT
