>Addgene plasmid #101267 | 5WBN (HDAC6) | depositor partial sequence | sequence record 190974 | insert
CCACTGCCCTGGTGTCCCCATTTGGTGGCAGTATGCCCCATACCTGCAGCAGGCCTAGACGTGACCCAAC
CTTGTGGGGACTGTGGAACAATCCAAGAGAATTGGGTGTGTCTCTCTTGCTATCAGGTCTACTGTGGTCG
TTACATCAATGGCCACATGCTCCAACACCATGGAAATTCTGGACACCCGCTGGTCCTCAGCTACATCGAC
CTGTCAGCCTGGTGTTACTACTGTCAGGCCTATGTCCACCACCAGGCTCTCCTAGATGTGAAGAACATCG
CCCACCAGAACAAGTTTGGGGAGGATATGCCCCAC
